>Addgene plasmid #182659 | pCMV_FLAG-NFL(WT) | addgene full sequence | sequence record 363054 | Addgene NGS Result
CTAGCGCTACCGGACTCAGATCTCGAGCTCAAGCTTCACCATGGACTACAAAGACGATGACGACAAGAGT
TCGTTCGGCTACGATCCGTACTTTTCGACCTCCTACAAGCGGCGCTATGTGGAGACGCCCCGGGTGCACA
TCTCCAGCGTGCGCAGCGGCTACAGCACGGCGCGCTCCGCGTACTCCAGCTACTCCGCGCCGGTCTCCTC
CTCGCTGTCCGTGCGCCGCAGCTACTCGTCCAGCTCTGGCTCTTTGATGCCCAGCCTGGAGAATCTCGAT
CTGAGCCAGGTAGCCGCCATCAGCAACGACCTCAAGTCTATCCGCACACAAGAGAAGGCACAGCTGCAGG
ACCTCAACGATCGCTTCGCCAGCTTCATCGAGCGCGTGCACGAGCTGGAGCAGCAGAACAAGGTCCTGGA
AGCCGAGCTGTTGGTGCTGCGCCAGAAACACTCTGAGCCTTCCCGCTTCCGCGCCCTGTACGAGCAGGAG
ATCCGCGATCTGCGGCTGGCAGCGGAAGACGCCACTAACGAGAAGCAGGCGCTGCAGGGCGAGCGCGAGG
GGCTGGAGGAGACTCTGCGCAACCTGCAGGCTCGCTATGAGGAAGAAGTGCTGAGCCGCGAGGACGCCGA
GGGCCGGCTGATGGAAGCGCGCAAAGGTGCGGATGAGGCCGCGCTCGCCCGCGCCGAGCTGGAGAAGCGC
ATCGACAGCCTGATGGACGAGATAGCTTTCCTGAAGAAGGTGCACGAGGAAGAGATCGCCGAGCTGCAGG
CTCAGATCCAGTATGCTCAGATCTCCGTGGAGATGGACGTGTCCTCCAAGCCCGACCTCTCCGCCGCTCT
CAAGGACATCCGCGCTCAGTACGAGAAGCTGGCCGCCAAGAACATGCAGAACGCCGAAGAGTGGTTCAAG
AGCCGCTTCACCGTGCTAACCGAGAGCGCCGCCAAGAACACCGACGCTGTGCGCGCTGCCAAGGACGAGG
TGTCGGAAAGCCGCCGCCTGCTCAAGGCTAAGACCCTGGAGATCGAAGCCTGCCGGGGTATGAACGAAGC
TCTGGAGAAGCAGCTGCAGGAGCTAGAGGACAAGCAGAATGCAGACATTAGCGCCATGCAGGACACAATC
AACAAACTGGAGAATGAGCTGAGAAGCACGAAGAGCGAGATGGCCAGGTACCTGAAGGAGTACCAGGACC
TCCTCAATGTCAAGATGGCCTTGGACATCGAGATTGCAGCTTACAGAAAACTCTTGGAAGGCGAAGAGAC
CAGGCTCAGTTTCACCAGCGTGGGTAGCATAACCAGCGGCTACTCTCAGAGCTCGCAGGTCTTCGGCCGT
TCTGCTTACAGTGGCTTGCAGAGCAGCTCCTACTTGATGTCTGCTCGCTCTTTCCCAGCCTACTATACCA
GCCACGTCCAGGAAGAGCAGACAGAGGTCGAGGAGACCATTGAGGCTACGAAAGCTGAGGAGGCCAAGGA
TGAGCCCCCCTCTGAAGGAGAAGCAGAAGAGGAGGAGAAGGAGAAAGAGGAGGGAGAGGAAGAGGAAGGC
GCTGAGGAGGAAGAAGCTGCCAAGGATGAGTCTGAAGACACAAAAGAAGAAGAAGAAGGTGGTGAGGGTG
AGGAGGAAGACACCAAAGAATCTGAAGAGGAAGAGAAGAAAGAGGAGAGTGCTGGAGAGGAGCAGGTGGC
TAAGAAGAAAGATTGAGCGGCCGCGACTCTAGATCATAATCAGCCATACCACATTTGTAGAGGTTTTACT
TGCTTTAAAAAACCTCCCACACCTCCCCCTGAACCTGAAACATAAAATGAATGCAATTGTTGTTGTTAAC
TTGTTTATTGCAGCTTATAATGGTTACAAATAAAGCAATAGCATCACAAATTTCACAAATAAAGCATTTT
TTTCACTGCATTCTAGTTGTGGTTTGTCCAAACTCATCAATGTATCTTAAGGCGTAAATTGTAAGCGTTA
ATATTTTGTTAAAATTCGCGTTAAATTTTTGTTAAATCAGCTCATTTTTTAACCAATAGGCCGAAATCGG
CAAAATCCCTTATAAATCAAAAGAATAGACCGAGATAGGGT
[37 nt withheld, positions 2072-2108]
AAAGAACGTGGACTCCAACGTCAAAGG
[49 nt withheld, positions 2136-2184]
T
[91 nt withheld, positions 2186-2276]
G
[124 nt withheld, positions 2278-2401]
CAGGTGGCACTTTTCGGGGAAATGTGCGCGGAACCCCTATTTGTTTATTTTTCTAAATACATTCAAATAT
GTATCCGCTCATGAGACAATAACCCTGATAAATGCTTCAATAATATTGAAAAAGGAAGAGTCCTGAGGCG
GAAAGAACCAGCTGTGGAATGTGTGTCAGTTAGGGTGTGGAAAGTCCCCAGGCTCCCCAGCAGGCAGAAG
TATGCAAAGCATGCATCTCAATTAGTCAGCAACCAGGTGTGGAAAGTCCCCAGGCTCCCCAGCAGGCAGA
AGTATGCAAAGCATGCATCTCAATTAGTCAGCAACCATAGTCCCGCCCCTAACTCCGCCCATCCCGCCCC
TAACTCCGCCCAGTTCCGCCCATTCTCCGCCCCATGGCTGACTAATTTTTTTTATTTATGCAGAGGCCGA
GGCCGCCTCGGCCTCTGAGCTATTCCAGAAGTAGTGAGGAGGCTTTTTTGGAGGCCTAGGCTTTTGCAAA
GATCGATCAAGAGACAGGATGAGGATCGTTTCGCATGATTGAACAAGATGGATTGCACGCAGGTTCTCCG
GCCGCTTGGGTGGAGAGGCTATTCGGCTATGACTGGGCACAACAGACAATCGGCTGCTCTGATGCCGCCG
TGTTCCGGCTGTCAGCGCAGGGGCGCCCGGTTCTTTTTGTCAAGACCGACCTGTCCGGTGCCCTGAATGA
ACTGCAAGACGAGGCAGCGCGGCTATCGTGGCTGGCCACGACGGGCGTTCCTTGCGCAGCTGTGCTCGAC
GTTGTCACTGAAGCGGGAAGGGACTGGCTGCTATTGGGCGAAGTGCCGGGGCAGGATCTCCTGTCATCTC
ACCTTGCTCCTGCCGAGAAAGTATCCATCATGGCTGATGCAATGCGGCGGCTGCATACGCTTGATCCGGC
TACCTGCCCATTCGACCACCAAGCGAAACATCGCATCGAGCGAGCACGTACTCGGATGGAAGCCGGTCTT
GTCGATCAGGATGATCTGGACGAAGAGCATCAGGGGCTCGCGCCAGCCGAACTGTTCGCCAGGCTCAAGG
CGAGCATGCCCGACGGCGAGGATCTCGTCGTGACCCATGGCGATGCCTGCTTGCCGAATATCATGGTGGA
AAATGGCCGCTTTTCTGGATTCATCGACTGTGGCCGGCTGGGTGTGGCGGACCGCTATCAGGACATAGCG
TTGGCTACCCGTGATATTGCTGAAGAGCTTGGCGGCGAATGGGCTGACCGCTTCCTCGTGCTTTACGGTA
TCGCCGCTCCCGATTCGCAGCGCATCGCCTTCTATCGCCTTCTTGACGAGTTCTTCTGAGCGGGACTCTG
GGGTTCGAAATGACCGACCAAGCGACGCCCAACCTGCCATCACGAGATTTCGATTCCACCGCCGCCTTCT
ATGAAAGGTTGGGCTTCGGAATCGTTTTCCGGGACGCCGGCTGGATGATCCTCCAGCGCGGGGATCTCAT
GCTGGAGTTCTTCGCCCACCCTAGGGGGAGGCTAACTGAAACACGGAAGGAGACAATACCGGAAGGAACC
CGCGCTATGACGGCAATAAAAAGACAGAATAAAACGCACGGTGTTGGGTCGTTTGTTCATAAACGCGGGG
TTCGGTCCCAGGGCTGGCACTCTGTCGATACCCCACCGAGACCCCATTGGGGCCAATACGCCCGCGTTTC
TTCCTTTTCCCCACCCCACCCCCCAAGTTCGGGTGAAGGCCCAGGGCTCGCAGCCAACGTCGGGGCGGCA
GGCCCTGCCATAGCCTCAGGTTACTCATATATACTTTAGATTGATTTAAAACTTCATTTTTAATTTAAAA
GGATCTAGGTGAAGATCCTTTTTGATAATCTCATGACCAAAATCCCTTAACGTGAGTTTTCGTTCCACTG
AGCGTCAGACCCCGTAGAAAAGATCAAAGGATCTTCTTGAGATCCTTTTTTTCTGCGCGTAATCTGCTGC
TTGCAAACAAAAAAACCACCGCTACCAGCGGTGGTTTGTTTGCCGGATCAAGAGCTACCAACTCTTTTTC
CGAAGGTAACTGGCTTCAGCAGAGCGCAGATACCAAATACTGTTCTTCTAGTGTAGCCGTAGTTAGGCCA
CCACTTCAAGAACTCTGTAGCACCGCCTACATACCTCGCTCTGCTAATCCTGTTACCAGTGGCTGCTGCC
AGTGGCGATAAGTCGTGTCTTACCGGGTTGGACTCAAGACGATAGTTACCGGATAAGGCGCAGCGGTCGG
GCTGAACGGGGGGTTCGTGCACACAGCCCAGCTTGGAGCGAACGACCTACACCGAACTGAGATACCTACA
GCGTGAGCTATGAGAAAGCGCCACGCTTCCCGAAGGGAGAAAGGCGGACAGGTATCCGGTAAGCGGCAGG
GTCGGAACAGGAGAGCGCACGAGGGAGCTTCCAGGGGGAAACGCCTGGTATCTTTATAGTCCTGTCGGGT
TTCGCCACCTCTGACTTGAGCGTCGATTTTTGTGATGCTCGTCAGGGGGGCGGAGCCTATGGAAAAACGC
CAGCAACGCGGCCTTTTTACGGTTCCTGGCCTTTTGCTGGCCTTTTGCTCACATGTTCTTTCCTGCGTTA
TCCCCTGATTCTGTGGATAACCGTATTACCGCCATGCATTAGTTATTAATAGTAATCAATTACGGGGTCA
TTAGTTCATAGCCCATATATGGAGTTCCGCGTTACATAACTTACGGTAAATGGCCCGCCTGGCTGACCGC
CCAACGACCCCCGCCCATTGACGTCAATAATGACGTATGTTCCCATAGTAACGCCAATAGGGACTTTCCA
TTGACGTCAATGGGTGGAGTATTTACGGTAAACTGCCCACTTGGCAGTACATCAAGTGTATCATATGCCA
AGTACGCCCCCTATTGACGTCAATGACGGTAAATGGCCCGCCTGGCATTATGCCCAGTACATGACCTTAT
GGGACTTTCCTACTTGGCAGTACATCTACGTATTAGTCATCGCTATTACCATGGTGATGCGGTTTTGGCA
GTACATCAATGGGCGTGGATAGCGGTTTGACTCACGGGGATTTCCAAGTCTCCACCCCATTGACGTCAAT
GGGAGTTTGTTTTGGCACCAAAATCAACGGGACTTTCCAAAATGTCGTAACAACTCCGCCCCATTGACGC
AAATGGGCGGTAGGCGTGTACGGTGGGAGGTCTATATAAGCAGAGCTGGTTTAGTGAACCGTCAGATCCG
Features (pLannotate 1.2.2; 15 found; start..end, strand, type, name):
     43..63      +  CDS            3xFLAG (fragment): three tandem FLAG® epitope tags
     68..1693    +  CDS            Nefl: NFL_MOUSE - Also known as Nf68, Nfl. Experimental evidence at protein level: Swiss-Prot protein existence level 1. Neurofilaments usually contain three intermediate filament proteins: NEFL, NEFM, and NEFH which are involved in the maintenance of neuronal caliber. May additionally cooperate with the neuronal intermediate filament proteins PRPH and INA to form neuronal filamentous networks (PubMed:22723690). From Mus musculus (Mouse).
   1712..1795    +  CDS            large T antigen (fragment): large T antigen from SV40 (simian virus 40)
   1818..1939    +  polyA_signal   SV40 poly(A) signal: SV40 polyadenylation signal
   1973..2401    -  rep_origin     f1 ori (sequence partly withheld): f1 bacteriophage origin of replication; arrow indicates direction of (+) strand synthesis
   2428..2532    +  promoter       AmpR promoter: bla
   2534..2891    +  promoter       SV40 promoter: SV40 enhancer and early promoter
   2926..3720    +  CDS            NeoR/KanR: aminoglycoside phosphotransferase from Tn5; aph(3')-II (or nptII); confers resistance to neomycin, kanamycin, and G418 (Geneticin®)
   3741..3893    +  CDS            ble (fragment): BLE_KLEPN - Experimental evidence at protein level: Swiss-Prot protein existence level 1. Binding protein with a strong affinity to the bleomycin family of antibiotics. Binds to CL990; an antimitotic-antibiotic compound. From Klebsiella pneumoniae.
   3952..3999    +  polyA_signal   HSV TK poly(A) signal: herpes simplex virus thymidine kinase polyadenylation signal (Cole and Stacy, 1985)
   4090..4106    -  polyA_signal   bGH poly(A) signal (fragment): bovine growth hormone polyadenylation signal
   4328..4916    +  rep_origin     ori: high-copy-number ColE1/pMB1/pBR322/pUC origin of replication
   5091..5394    +  enhancer       CMV enhancer: human cytomegalovirus immediate early enhancer
   5395..5598    +  promoter       CMV promoter: human cytomegalovirus (CMV) immediate early promoter
   5621..37      +  misc_feature   MCS (fragment) (across the origin): multiple cloning site
