[The description below was written by a language model from this plasmid's Addgene catalogue record and pLannotate feature annotations shown in this document.]
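Description:
pCMV_FLAG-NFL(WT) is a 5.6 kb mammalian expression plasmid on a pCMV backbone that drives production of wild-type mouse neurofilament light chain (Nefl, also called NF-L or NF68) carrying an N-terminal FLAG epitope. Transcription comes from the human cytomegalovirus immediate-early enhancer and promoter, which sit just upstream of a remnant of the multiple cloning site. This is followed by the short FLAG coding segment, which the automated annotation labels as a fragment of 3xFLAG, although its length and the catalogue entry indicate a single FLAG tag. The Nefl open reading frame comes next, and the transcript is terminated by an SV40 polyadenylation signal. The small "large T antigen" fragment annotated between the insert and this signal is most likely a sequence-similarity hit within the SV40-derived 3' region rather than an intended coding element. According to the record, the NFL cDNA was amplified from an earlier plasmid, pmNFL; the cloning method is not stated.

The backbone has a high-copy ColE1/pUC-type origin for propagation in E. coli and an f1 origin. A single Tn5 aminoglycoside phosphotransferase gene (NeoR/KanR) serves both hosts: a bacterial bla-type promoter gives kanamycin resistance in E. coli, and the adjacent SV40 enhancer/early promoter, together with an HSV TK polyadenylation signal, gives G418 selection in mammalian cells. The short ble and bGH poly(A) fragments appear to be incidental annotation matches rather than functional parts.

The construct is used to express epitope-tagged neurofilament light chain in mammalian cells, allowing detection with anti-FLAG reagents. It comes from work on minimal genetically encoded tags for fluorescent labelling of proteins in living neurons, and its "WT" designation suggests that it serves as an unmodified reference version of the protein.
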