Addgene plasmid #182659: pCMV_FLAG-NFL(WT)
Purpose: Expresses wild-type mouse neurofilament light chain with an N-terminal FLAG tag (DYKDDDDK) in mammalian cells.
Depositing lab: Ivana Nikić-Spiegel. Depositing organization: Universitaetsklinikum Tuebingen. Publication: Minimal genetically encoded tags for fluorescent protein labeling in living neurons. Arsic A, Hagemann C, Stajkovic N, Schubert T, Nikic-Spiegel I. Nat Commun. 2022 Jan 14;13(1):314. doi: 10.1038/s41467-022-27956-y. PubMed 35031604.
Backbone
  Vector backbone: pCMV
  Vector type: Mammalian Expression
  Selectable markers: Neomycin (select with G418)
Growth in bacteria
  Bacterial resistance: Kanamycin, 50 μg/mL
  Growth temperature: 37°C
  Growth strain: DH5alpha
  Copy number: High Copy
Gene/Insert
  Gene/Insert name: wild type mouse neurofilament light chain (alt name: NFL(WT))
  Species: M. musculus (mouse)
  Entrez Gene: Nefl (a.k.a. CMT2E, NF-L, NF68, Nfl)
  Promoter: CMV
  Tag / fusion protein: FLAG tag (DYKDDDDK) (N terminal on insert)
  Cloning method: Unknown
  Sequencing primers: 5′ CMVfw; 3′ NA
Resource information
  A portion of this plasmid was derived from a plasmid made by: cDNA encoding the NFL gene was amplified from the vector pmNFL: https://www.addgene.org/83127/
Terms and licenses: Academic/Nonprofit Terms; Industry Terms: Not Available to Industry
How to cite: pCMV_FLAG-NFL(WT) was a gift from Ivana Nikić-Spiegel (Addgene plasmid # 182659 ; http://n2t.net/addgene:182659 ; RRID:Addgene_182659)
